Features (pLannotate 1.2.2; 12 found; start..end, strand, type, name):
    717..809     +  CDS            lacI (fragment): lac repressor; lacI; The lac repressor binds to the lac operator to inhibit transcription in E. coli. This inhibition can be relieved by adding lactose or isopropyl-β-D-thiogalactopyranoside (IPTG).
    864..891     -  terminator     rrnB T2 terminator: transcription terminator T2 from the E. coli rrnB gene
   1023..1066    +  terminator     rrnB T1 terminator: Escherichia coli rrnB; transcription terminator T1 from the E. coli rrnB gene
   1113..1149    -  CDS            lacZα (fragment): LacZα fragment of β-galactosidase; lacZ fragment
   1165..1261    +  protein_bind   attL1: mutant version of attL; recombination site for the Gateway® LR reaction LR Clonase™
   1294..1710    +  CDS            R1A_SARS (fragment): Experimental evidence at protein level: Swiss-Prot protein existence level 1. [Non-structural protein 10]: Plays a pivotal role in viral transcription by stimulating both nsp14 3'-5' exoribonuclease and nsp16 2'-O-methyltransferase activities. Therefore plays an essential role in viral mRNAs cap methylation. From Severe acute respiratory syndrome coronavirus (SARS-CoV).
   1742..1840    -  protein_bind   attL2: mutant version of attL; recombination site for the Gateway® LR reaction LR Clonase™
   1858..1876    -  promoter       T7 promoter: promoter for bacteriophage T7 RNA polymerase
   2066..2089    +  promoter       Pc promoter (fragment): intI1 (promoter lies within the coding sequence); class 1 integron promoter
   2265..2321    +  CDS            GmR (fragment): gentamycin acetyltransferase; aacC1; confers resistance to gentamycin
   2328..3119    +  CDS            SmR: aminoglycoside adenylyltransferase (Murphy, 1985); aadA; confers resistance to spectinomycin and streptomycin
   3212..534     +  rep_origin     ori (across the origin): high-copy-number ColE1/pMB1/pBR322/pUC origin of replication
>Addgene plasmid | pEntry_SARS-CoV-1-nsp10 | analyzer sequence | sequence record 327247
CTACCAGCGGTGGTTTGTTTGCCGGATCAAGAGCTACCAACTCTTTTTCCGAAGGTAACTGGCTTCAGCA
GAGCGCAGATACCAAATACTGTCCTTCTAGTGTAGCCGTAGTTAGGCCACCACTTCAAGAACTCTGTAGC
ACCGCCTACATACCTCGCTCTGCTAATCCTGTTACCAGTGGCTGCTGCCAGTGGCGATAAGTCGTGTCTT
ACCGGGTTGGACTCAAGACGATAGTTACCGGATAAGGCGCAGCGGTCGGGCTGAACGGGGGGTTCGTGCA
CACAGCCCAGCTTGGAGCGAACGACCTACACCGAACTGAGATACCTACAGCGTGAGCATTGAGAAAGCGC
CACGCTTCCCGAAGGGAGAAAGGCGGACAGGTATCCGGTAAGCGGCAGGGTCGGAACAGGAGAGCGCACG
AGGGAGCTTCCAGGGGGAAACGCCTGGTATCTTTATAGTCCTGTCGGGTTTCGCCACCTCTGACTTGAGC
GTCGATTTTTGTGATGCTCGTCAGGGGGGCGGAGCCTATGGAAAAACGCCAGCAACGCGGCCTTTTTACG
GTTCCTGGCCTTTTGCTGGCCTTTTGCTCACATGTTCTTTCCTGCGTTATCCCCTGATTCTGTGGATAAC
CGTATTACCGCCTTTGAGTGAGCTGATACCGCTCGCCGCAGCCGAACGACCGAGCGCAGCGAGTCAGTGA
GCGAGGAAGCGGAAGAGCGCCCAATACGCAAACCGCCTCTCCCCGCGCGTTGGCCGATTCATTAATGCAG
CTGGCACGACAGGTTTCCCGACTGGAAAGCGGGCAGTGAGCGCAACGCAATTAATACGCGTACCGCTAGC
CAGGAAGAGTTTGTAGAAACGCAAAAAGGCCATCCGTCAGGATGGCCTTCTGCTTAGTTTGATGCCTGGC
AGTTTATGGCGGGCGTCCTGCCCGCCACCCTCCGGGCCGTTGCTTCACAACGTTCAAATCCGCTCCCGGC
GGATTTGTCCTACTCAGGAGAGCGTTCACCGACAAACAACAGATAAAACGAAAGGCCCAGTCTTCCGACT
GAGCCTTTCGTTTTATTTGATGCCTGGCAGTTCCCTACTCTCGCGTTAACGCTAGCATGGATGTTTTCCC
AGTCACGACGTTGTAAAACGACGGCCAGTCTTAAGCTCGGGCCCCAAATAATGATTTTATTTTGACTGAT
AGTGACCTGTTCGTTGCAACAAATTGATGAGCAATGCTTTTTTATAATGCCAACTTTGTACAAAAAAGCA
GAAGGGCCGTCAAGGCCAGGATCCATGGGATCCGCTGGAAATGCTACAGAAGTACCTGCCAATTCAACTG
TGCTTTCCTTCTGTGCTTTTGCAGTAGACCCTGCTAAAGCATATAAGGATTACCTAGCAAGTGGAGGACA
ACCAATCACCAACTGTGTGAAGATGTTGTGTACACACACTGGTACAGGACAGGCAATTACTGTAACACCA
GAAGCTAACATGGACCAAGAGTCCTTTGGTGGTGCTTCATGTTGTCTGTATTGTAGATGCCACATTGACC
ATCCAAATCCTAAAGGATTCTGTGACTTGAAAGGTAAGTACGTCCAAATACCTACCACTTGTGCTAATGA
CCCAGTGGGTTTTACACTTAGAAACACAGTCTGTACCGTCTGCGGAATGTGGAAAGGTTATGGCTGTAGT
TGTGACCAACTCCGCGAACCCTTGATGCAGCTTAATTAAGACGCGATCGCGGCCTCATGGGCCCAGCTTT
CTTGTACAAAGTTGGCATTATAAAAAATAATTGCTCATCAATTTGTTGCAACGAACAGGTCACTATCAGT
CAAAATAAAATCATTATTTGCCATCCAGCTGATATCCCCTATAGTGAGTCGTATTACATGGTCATAGCTG
TTTCCTGGCAGCTCTGGCCCGTGTCTCAAAATCTCTGATGTTACATTGCACAAGATAAAAATATATCATC
ATGCCTCCTCTAGACCAGCCAGGACAGAAATGCCTCGACTTCGCTGCTGCCCAAGGTTGCCGGGTGACGC
ACACCGTGGAAACGGATGAAGGCACGAACCCAGTGGACATAAGCCTGTTCGGTTCGTAAGCTGTAATGCA
AGTAGCGTATGCGCTCACGCAACTGGTCCAGAACCTTGACCGAACGCAGCGGTGGTAACGGCGCAGTGGC
GGTTTTCATGGCTTGTTATGACTGTTTTTTTGGGGTACAGTCTATGCCTCGGGCATCCAAGCAGCAAGCG
CGTTACGCCGTGGGTCGATGTTTGATGTTATGGAGCAGCAACGATGTTACGCAGCAGGGCAGTCGCCCTA
AAACAAAGTTAAACATCATGAGGGAAGCGGTGATCGCCGAAGTATCGACTCAACTATCAGAGGTAGTTGG
CGTCATCGAGCGCCATCTCGAACCGACGTTGCTGGCCGTACATTTGTACGGCTCCGCAGTGGATGGCGGC
CTGAAGCCACACAGTGATATTGATTTGCTGGTTACGGTGACCGTAAGGCTTGATGAAACAACGCGGCGAG
CTTTGATCAACGACCTTTTGGAAACTTCGGCTTCCCCTGGAGAGAGCGAGATTCTCCGCGCTGTAGAAGT
CACCATTGTTGTGCACGACGACATCATTCCGTGGCGTTATCCAGCTAAGCGCGAACTGCAATTTGGAGAA
TGGCAGCGCAATGACATTCTTGCAGGTATCTTCGAGCCAGCCACGATCGACATTGATCTGGCTATCTTGC
TGACAAAAGCAAGAGAACATAGCGTTGCCTTGGTAGGTCCAGCGGCGGAGGAACTCTTTGATCCGGTTCC
TGAACAGGATCTATTTGAGGCGCTAAATGAAACCTTAACGCTATGGAACTCGCCGCCCGACTGGGCTGGC
GATGAGCGAAATGTAGTGCTTACGTTGTCCCGCATTTGGTACAGCGCAGTAACCGGCAAAATCGCGCCGA
AGGATGTCGCTGCCGACTGGGCAATGGAGCGCCTGCCGGCCCAGTATCAGCCCGTCATACTTGAAGCTAG
ACAGGCTTATCTTGGACAAGAAGAAGATCGCTTGGCCTCGCGCGCAGATCAGTTGGAAGAATTTGTCCAC
TACGTGAAAGGCGAGATCACCAAGGTAGTCGGCAAATAACCCTCGAGCCACCCATGACCAAAATCCCTTA
ACGTGAGTTACGCGTCGTTCCACTGAGCGTCAGACCCCGTAGAAAAGATCAAAGGATCTTCTTGAGATCC
TTTTTTTCTGCGCGTAATCTGCTGCTTGCAAACAAAAAAACCACCG
